>Addgene plasmid #118347 | hHSF1 RNAi resistant | depositor full sequence | sequence record 223519 | Full Sequence
GACGGATCGGGAGATCTCCCGATCCCCTATGGTGCACTCTCAGTACAATCTGCTCTGATGCCGCATAGTT
AAGCCAGTATCTGCTCCCTGCTTGTGTGTTGGAGGTCGCTGAGTAGTGCGCGAGCAAAATTTAAGCTACA
ACAAGGCAAGGCTTGACCGACAATTGCATGAAGAATCTGCTTAGGGTTAGGCGTTTTGCGCTGCTTCGCG
ATGTACGGGCCAGATATACGCGTTGACATTGATTATTGACTAGTTATTAATAGTAATCAATTACGGGGTC
ATTAGTTCATAGCCCATATATGGAGTTCCGCGTTACATAACTTACGGTAAATGGCCCGCCTGGCTGACCG
CCCAACGACCCCCGCCCATTGACGTCAATAATGACGTATGTTCCCATAGTAACGCCAATAGGGACTTTCC
ATTGACGTCAATGGGTGGAGTATTTACGGTAAACTGCCCACTTGGCAGTACATCAAGTGTATCATATGCC
AAGTACGCCCCCTATTGACGTCAATGACGGTAAATGGCCCGCCTGGCATTATGCCCAGTACATGACCTTA
TGGGACTTTCCTACTTGGCAGTACATCTACGTATTAGTCATCGCTATTACCATGGTGATGCGGTTTTGGC
AGTACATCAATGGGCGTGGATAGCGGTTTGACTCACGGGGATTTCCAAGTCTCCACCCCATTGACGTCAA
TGGGAGTTTGTTTTGGCACCAAAATCAACGGGACTTTCCAAAATGTCGTAACAACTCCGCCCCATTGACG
CAAATGGGCGGTAGGCGTGTACGGTGGGAGGTCTATATAAGCAGAGCTCTCTGGCTAACTAGAGAACCCA
CTGCTTACTGGCTTATCGAAATTAATACGACTCACTATAGGGAGACCCAAGCTGGCTAGCGTTTAAACGG
GCCCTCTAGACTCGAGCGGCCGCCACTGTGCTGGATATCTGCAGAATTCGAGATGGATCTGCCCGTGGGC
CCCGGCGCGGCGGGGCCCAGCAACGTCCCGGCCTTCCTGACCAAGCTGTGGACCCTCGTGAGCGACCCGG
ACACCGACGCGCTCATCTGCTGGAGCCCGAGCGGGAACAGCTTCCACGTGTTCGACCAGGGCCAGTTTGC
CAAGGAGGTGCTGCCCAAGTACTTCAAGCACAACAACATGGCCAGCTTCGTGCGGCAGCTCAACATGTAT
GGCTTCCGGAAAGTGGTCCACATCGAGCAGGGCGGCCTGGTCAAGCCAGAGAGAGACGACACGGAGTTCC
AGCACCCATGCTTCCTGCGTGGCCAGGAGCAGCTCCTTGAGAACATCAAGAGGAAAGTGACCAGTGTGTC
CACCCTGAAGAGTGAAGACATAAAGATCCGCCAGGACAGCGTCACCAAGCTGCTGACGGACGTGCAGCTG
ATGAAGGGGAAGCAGGAGTGCATGGACTCCAAGCTCCTGGCCATGAAGCATGAGAATGAGGCTCTGTGGC
GGGAGGTGGCCAGCCTTCGGCAGAAGCATGCCCAGCAACAGAAAGTCGTCAACAAGCTCATTCAATTTCT
GATCTCACTGGTGCAGTCAAACCGGATCCTGGGGGTGAAGAGAAAGATCCCCCTGATGCTGAACGACAGT
GGCTCAGCACATTCCATGCCCAAGTATAGCCGGCAGTTCTCCCTGGAGCACGTCCACGGCTCGGGCCCCT
ACTCGGCCCCCTCCCCAGCCTACAGCAGCTCCAGCCTCTACGCCCCTGATGCTGTGGCCAGCTCTGGACC
CATCATCTCCGACATCACCGAGCTGGCTCCTGCCAGCCCCATGGCCTCCCCCGGCGGGAGCATAGACGAG
AGGCCCCTATCCAGCAGCCCCCTGGTGCGTGTCAAGGAGGAGCCCCCCAGCCCGCCTCAGAGCCCCCGGG
TAGAGGAGGCGAGTCCCGGGCGCCCATCTTCCGTGGACACCCTCTTGTCCCCGACCGCCCTCATTGACTC
CATCCTGCGGGAGAGTGAACCTGCCCCCGCCTCCGTCACAGCCCTCACGGACGCCAGGGGCCACACGGAC
ACCGAGGGCCGGCCTCCCTCCCCCCCGCCCACCTCCACCCCTGAAAAGTGCCTCAGCGTAGCCTGCCTGG
ACAAGAATGAGCTCAGTGACCACTTGGATGCTATGGACTCCAACCTGGATAACCTGCAGACCATGCTGAG
CAGCCACGGCTTCAGCGTGGACACCAGTGCCCTGCTGGACCTGTTCAGCCCCTCGGTGACCGTGCCCGAC
ATGAGCCTGCCTGACCTTGACAGCAGCCTGGCCAGTATCCAAGAGCTCCTGTCTCCCCAGGAGCCCCCCA
GGCCTCCCGAGGCAGAGAACAGCAGCCCGGATTCAGGGAAGCAGCTGGTGCACTACACAGCGCAGCCGCT
GTTCCTGCTGGACCCCGGCTCCGTGGACACCGGGAGCAACGACCTGCCGGTGCTGTTTGAGCTGGGAGAG
GGCTCCTACTTCTCCGAAGGGGACGGCTTCGCCGAGGACCCCACCATCTCCCTGCTGACAGGCTCGGAGC
CTCCCAAAGCCAAGGACCCCACTGTCTCCAAGCTTGGGCCCGAACAAAAACTCATCTCAGAAGAGGATCT
GAATAGCGCCGTCGACCATCATCATCATCATCATTGAGTTTAAACGGTCTCCAGCTTAAGTTTAAACCGC
TGATCAGCCTCGACTGTGCCTTCTAGTTGCCAGCCATCTGTTGTTTGCCCCTCCCCCGTGCCTTCCTTGA
CCCTGGAAGGTGCCACTCCCACTGTCCTTTCCTAATAAAATGAGGAAATTGCATCGCATTGTCTGAGTAG
GTGTCATTCTATTCTGGGGGGTGGGGTGGGGCAGGACAGCAAGGGGGAGGATTGGGAAGACAATAGCAGG
CATGCTGGGGATGCGGTGGGCTCTATGGCTTCTGAGGCGGAAAGAACCAGCTGGGGCTCTAGGGGGTATC
CCC
[124 nt withheld, positions 2944-3067]
C
[91 nt withheld, positions 3069-3159]
A
[49 nt withheld, positions 3161-3209]
CCTTTGACGTTGGAGTCCACGTTCTTT
[37 nt withheld, positions 3237-3273]
ACCCTATCTCGGTCTATTCTTTTGATTTATAAGGGATTTTGCCGATTTCGGCCTATTGGTTAAAAAATGA
GCTGATTTAACAAAAATTTAACGCGAATTAATTCTGTGGAATGTGTGTCAGTTAGGGTGTGGAAAGTCCC
CAGGCTCCCCAGCAGGCAGAAGTATGCAAAGCATGCATCTCAATTAGTCAGCAACCAGGTGTGGAAAGTC
CCCAGGCTCCCCAGCAGGCAGAAGTATGCAAAGCATGCATCTCAATTAGTCAGCAACCATAGTCCCGCCC
CTAACTCCGCCCATCCCGCCCCTAACTCCGCCCAGTTCCGCCCATTCTCCGCCCCATGGCTGACTAATTT
TTTTTATTTATGCAGAGGCCGAGGCCGCCTCTGCCTCTGAGCTATTCCAGAAGTAGTGAGGAGGCTTTTT
TGGAGGCCTAGGCTTTTGCAAAAAGCTCCCGGGAGCTTGTATATCCATTTTCGGATCTGATCAAGAGACA
GGATGAGGATCGTTTCGCATGATTGAACAAGATGGATTGCACGCAGGTTCTCCGGCCGCTTGGGTGGAGA
GGCTATTCGGCTATGACTGGGCACAACAGACAATCGGCTGCTCTGATGCCGCCGTGTTCCGGCTGTCAGC
GCAGGGGCGCCCGGTTCTTTTTGTCAAGACCGACCTGTCCGGTGCCCTGAATGAACTGCAGGACGAGGCA
GCGCGGCTATCGTGGCTGGCCACGACGGGCGTTCCTTGCGCAGCTGTGCTCGACGTTGTCACTGAAGCGG
GAAGGGACTGGCTGCTATTGGGCGAAGTGCCGGGGCAGGATCTCCTGTCATCTCACCTTGCTCCTGCCGA
GAAAGTATCCATCATGGCTGATGCAATGCGGCGGCTGCATACGCTTGATCCGGCTACCTGCCCATTCGAC
CACCAAGCGAAACATCGCATCGAGCGAGCACGTACTCGGATGGAAGCCGGTCTTGTCGATCAGGATGATC
TGGACGAAGAGCATCAGGGGCTCGCGCCAGCCGAACTGTTCGCCAGGCTCAAGGCGCGCATGCCCGACGG
CGAGGATCTCGTCGTGACCCATGGCGATGCCTGCTTGCCGAATATCATGGTGGAAAATGGCCGCTTTTCT
GGATTCATCGACTGTGGCCGGCTGGGTGTGGCGGACCGCTATCAGGACATAGCGTTGGCTACCCGTGATA
TTGCTGAAGAGCTTGGCGGCGAATGGGCTGACCGCTTCCTCGTGCTTTACGGTATCGCCGCTCCCGATTC
GCAGCGCATCGCCTTCTATCGCCTTCTTGACGAGTTCTTCTGAGCGGGACTCTGGGGTTCGAAATGACCG
ACCAAGCGACGCCCAACCTGCCATCACGAGATTTCGATTCCACCGCCGCCTTCTATGAAAGGTTGGGCTT
CGGAATCGTTTTCCGGGACGCCGGCTGGATGATCCTCCAGCGCGGGGATCTCATGCTGGAGTTCTTCGCC
CACCCCAACTTGTTTATTGCAGCTTATAATGGTTACAAATAAAGCAATAGCATCACAAATTTCACAAATA
AAGCATTTTTTTCACTGCATTCTAGTTGTGGTTTGTCCAAACTCATCAATGTATCTTATCATGTCTGTAT
ACCGTCGACCTCTAGCTAGAGCTTGGCGTAATCATGGTCATAGCTGTTTCCTGTGTGAAATTGTTATCCG
CTCACAATTCCACACAACATACGAGCCGGAAGCATAAAGTGTAAAGCCTGGGGTGCCTAATGAGTGAGCT
AACTCACATTAATTGCGTTGCGCTCACTGCCCGCTTTCCAGTCGGGAAACCTGTCGTGCCAGCTGCATTA
ATGAATCGGCCAACGCGCGGGGAGAGGCGGTTTGCGTATTGGGCGCTCTTCCGCTTCCTCGCTCACTGAC
TCGCTGCGCTCGGTCGTTCGGCTGCGGCGAGCGGTATCAGCTCACTCAAAGGCGGTAATACGGTTATCCA
CAGAATCAGGGGATAACGCAGGAAAGAACATGTGAGCAAAAGGCCAGCAAAAGGCCAGGAACCGTAAAAA
GGCCGCGTTGCTGGCGTTTTTCCATAGGCTCCGCCCCCCTGACGAGCATCACAAAAATCGACGCTCAAGT
CAGAGGTGGCGAAACCCGACAGGACTATAAAGATACCAGGCGTTTCCCCCTGGAAGCTCCCTCGTGCGCT
CTCCTGTTCCGACCCTGCCGCTTACCGGATACCTGTCCGCCTTTCTCCCTTCGGGAAGCGTGGCGCTTTC
TCATAGCTCACGCTGTAGGTATCTCAGTTCGGTGTAGGTCGTTCGCTCCAAGCTGGGCTGTGTGCACGAA
CCCCCCGTTCAGCCCGACCGCTGCGCCTTATCCGGTAACTATCGTCTTGAGTCCAACCCGGTAAGACACG
ACTTATCGCCACTGGCAGCAGCCACTGGTAACAGGATTAGCAGAGCGAGGTATGTAGGCGGTGCTACAGA
GTTCTTGAAGTGGTGGCCTAACTACGGCTACACTAGAAGAACAGTATTTGGTATCTGCGCTCTGCTGAAG
CCAGTTACCTTCGGAAAAAGAGTTGGTAGCTCTTGATCCGGCAAACAAACCACCGCTGGTAGCGGTGGTT
TTTTTGTTTGCAAGCAGCAGATTACGCGCAGAAAAAAAGGATCTCAAGAAGATCCTTTGATCTTTTCTAC
GGGGTCTGACGCTCAGTGGAACGAAAACTCACGTTAAGGGATTTTGGTCATGAGATTATCAAAAAGGATC
TTCACCTAGATCCTTTTAAATTAAAAATGAAGTTTTAAATCAATCTAAAGTATATATGAGTAAACTTGGT
CTGACAGTTACCAATGCTTAATCAGTGAGGCACCTATCTCAGCGATCTGTCTATTTCGTTCATCCATAGT
TGCCTGACTCCCCGTCGTGTAGATAACTACGATACGGGAGGGCTTACCATCTGGCCCCAGTGCTGCAATG
ATACCGCGAGACCCACGCTCACCGGCTCCAGATTTATCAGCAATAAACCAGCCAGCCGGAAGGGCCGAGC
GCAGAAGTGGTCCTGCAACTTTATCCGCCTCCATCCAGTCTATTAATTGTTGCCGGGAAGCTAGAGTAAG
TAGTTCGCCAGTTAATAGTTTGCGCAACGTTGTTGCCATTGCTACAGGCATCGTGGTGTCACGCTCGTCG
TTTGGTATGGCTTCATTCAGCTCCGGTTCCCAACGATCAAGGCGAGTTACATGATCCCCCATGTTGTGCA
AAAAAGCGGTTAGCTCCTTCGGTCCTCCGATCGTTGTCAGAAGTAAGTTGGCCGCAGTGTTATCACTCAT
GGTTATGGCAGCACTGCATAATTCTCTTACTGTCATGCCATCCGTAAGATGCTTTTCTGTGACTGGTGAG
TACTCAACCAAGTCATTCTGAGAATAGTGTATGCGGCGACCGAGTTGCTCTTGCCCGGCGTCAATACGGG
ATAATACCGCGCCACATAGCAGAACTTTAAAAGTGCTCATCATTGGAAAACGTTCTTCGGGGCGAAAACT
CTCAAGGATCTTACCGCTGTTGAGATCCAGTTCGATGTAACCCACTCGTGCACCCAACTGATCTTCAGCA
TCTTTTACTTTCACCAGCGTTTCTGGGTGAGCAAAAACAGGAAGGCAAAATGCCGCAAAAAAGGGAATAA
GGGCGACACGGAAATGTTGAATACTCATACTCTTCCTTTTTCAATATTATTGAAGCATTTATCAGGGTTA
TTGTCTCATGAGCGGATACATATTTGAATGTATTTAGAAAAATAAACAAATAGGGGTTCCGCGCACATTT
CCCCGAAAAGTGCCACCTGACGTC
Features (pLannotate 1.2.2; 21 found; start..end, strand, type, name):
     28..80      -  misc_feature   bom (fragment): basis of mobility region from pBR322
    235..614     +  enhancer       CMV enhancer: human cytomegalovirus immediate early enhancer
    615..818     +  promoter       CMV promoter: human cytomegalovirus (CMV) immediate early promoter
    814..847     +  LTR            5' LTR (truncated) (fragment): truncated 5' long terminal repeat (LTR) from HIV-1
    863..881     +  promoter       T7 promoter: promoter for bacteriophage T7 RNA polymerase
    963..2549    +  CDS            HSF1: HSF1_HUMAN - Also known as HSTF1. Experimental evidence at protein level: Swiss-Prot protein existence level 1. (Microbial infection) Plays a role in latent human immunodeficiency virus (HIV-1) transcriptional reactivation. Binds to the HIV-1 long terminal repeat promoter (LTR) to reactivate viral transcription by recruiting cellular transcriptional elongation factors, such as CDK9, CCNT1 and EP300. From Homo sapiens (Human).
   2607..2624    +  CDS            capTEV™ (fragment): composite tag for in vivo biotinylation, TEV protease cleavage, and 6xHis tagging
   2674..2898    +  polyA_signal   bGH poly(A) signal: bovine growth hormone polyadenylation signal
   2902..2923    +  promoter       SV40 promoter (fragment): SV40 enhancer and early promoter
   2944..3372    +  rep_origin     f1 ori (sequence partly withheld): f1 bacteriophage origin of replication; arrow indicates direction of (+) strand synthesis
   3386..3715    +  promoter       SV40 promoter: SV40 enhancer and early promoter
   3782..4573    +  CDS            neo: KKA2_KLEPN - Also known as kan, nptII. Experimental evidence at protein level: Swiss-Prot protein existence level 1. Resistance to kanamycin, neomycin, paromomycin, ribostamycin, butirosin and gentamicin B. From Klebsiella pneumoniae.
   4597..4755    +  CDS            ble (fragment): BLE_KLEPN - Experimental evidence at protein level: Swiss-Prot protein existence level 1. Binding protein with a strong affinity to the bleomycin family of antibiotics. Binds to CL990; an antimitotic-antibiotic compound. From Klebsiella pneumoniae.
   4750..4871    +  polyA_signal   SV40 poly(A) signal: SV40 polyadenylation signal
   4944..4960    -  protein_bind   lac operator: The lac repressor binds to the lac operator to inhibit transcription in E. coli. This inhibition can be relieved by adding lactose or isopropyl-β-D-thiogalactopyranoside (IPTG). lac repressor encoded by lacI
   4968..4998    -  promoter       lac promoter: promoter for the E. coli lac operon
   5013..5034    -  protein_bind   CAP binding site: CAP binding activates transcription in the presence of cAMP. E. coli catabolite activator protein
   5047..5139    -  CDS            lacI (fragment): lac repressor; lacI; The lac repressor binds to the lac operator to inhibit transcription in E. coli. This inhibition can be relieved by adding lactose or isopropyl-β-D-thiogalactopyranoside (IPTG).
   5322..5910    -  rep_origin     ori: high-copy-number ColE1/pMB1/pBR322/pUC origin of replication
   6081..6941    -  CDS            AmpR: β-lactamase; bla; confers resistance to ampicillin, carbenicillin, and related antibiotics
   6942..7046    -  promoter       AmpR promoter: bla
