>Addgene plasmid #118347 | hHSF1 RNAi resistant | addgene full sequence | sequence record 227547 | Addgene NGS Result
GACATTGATTATTGACTAGTTATTAATAGTAATCAATTACGGGGTCATTAGTTCATAGCCCATATATGGA
GTTCCGCGTTACATAACTTACGGTAAATGGCCCGCCTGGCTGACCGCCCAACGACCCCCGCCCATTGACG
TCAATAATGACGTATGTTCCCATAGTAACGCCAATAGGGACTTTCCATTGACGTCAATGGGTGGAGTATT
TACGGTAAACTGCCCACTTGGCAGTACATCAAGTGTATCATATGCCAAGTACGCCCCCTATTGACGTCAA
TGACGGTAAATGGCCCGCCTGGCATTATGCCCAGTACATGACCTTATGGGACTTTCCTACTTGGCAGTAC
ATCTACGTATTAGTCATCGCTATTACCATGGTGATGCGGTTTTGGCAGTACATCAATGGGCGTGGATAGC
GGTTTGACTCACGGGGATTTCCAAGTCTCCACCCCATTGACGTCAATGGGAGTTTGTTTTGGCACCAAAA
TCAACGGGACTTTCCAAAATGTCGTAACAACTCCGCCCCATTGACGCAAATGGGCGGTAGGCGTGTACGG
TGGGAGGTCTATATAAGCAGAGCTCTCTGGCTAACTAGAGAACCCACTGCTTACTGGCTTATCGAAATTA
ATACGACTCACTATAGGGAGACCCAAGCTGGCTAGCGTTTAAACGGGCCCTCTAGACTCGAGCGGCCGCC
ACTGTGCTGGATATCTGCAGAATTCGAGATGGATCTGCCCGTGGGCCCCGGCGCGGCGGGGCCCAGCAAC
GTCCCGGCCTTCCTGACCAAGCTGTGGACCCTCGTGAGCGACCCGGACACCGACGCGCTCATCTGCTGGA
GCCCGAGCGGGAACAGCTTCCACGTGTTCGACCAGGGCCAGTTTGCCAAGGAGGTGCTGCCCAAGTACTT
CAAGCACAACAACATGGCCAGCTTCGTGCGGCAGCTCAACATGTATGGCTTCCGGAAAGTGGTCCACATC
GAGCAGGGCGGCCTGGTCAAGCCAGAGAGAGACGACACGGAGTTCCAGCACCCATGCTTCCTGCGTGGCC
AGGAGCAGCTCCTTGAGAACATCAAGAGGAAAGTGACCAGTGTGTCCACCCTGAAGAGTGAAGACATAAA
GATCCGCCAGGACAGCGTCACCAAGCTGCTGACGGACGTGCAGCTGATGAAGGGGAAGCAGGAGTGCATG
GACTCCAAGCTCCTGGCCATGAAGCATGAGAATGAGGCTCTGTGGCGGGAGGTGGCCAGCCTTCGGCAGA
AGCATGCCCAGCAACAGAAAGTCGTCAACAAGCTCATTCAATTTCTGATCTCACTGGTGCAGTCAAACCG
GATCCTGGGGGTGAAGAGAAAGATCCCCCTGATGCTGAACGACAGTGGCTCAGCACATTCCATGCCCAAG
TATAGCCGGCAGTTCTCCCTGGAGCACGTCCACGGCTCGGGCCCCTACTCGGCCCCCTCCCCAGCCTACA
GCAGCTCCAGCCTCTACGCCCCTGATGCTGTGGCCAGCTCTGGACCCATCATCTCCGACATCACCGAGCT
GGCTCCTGCCAGCCCCATGGCCTCCCCCGGCGGGAGCATAGACGAGAGGCCCCTATCCAGCAGCCCCCTG
GTGCGTGTCAAGGAGGAGCCCCCCAGCCCGCCTCAGAGCCCCCGGGTAGAGGAGGCGAGTCCCGGGCGCC
CATCTTCCGTGGACACCCTCTTGTCCCCGACCGCCCTCATTGACTCCATCCTGCGGGAGAGTGAACCTGC
CCCCGCCTCCGTCACAGCCCTCACGGACGCCAGGGGCCACACGGACACCGAGGGCCGGCCTCCCTCCCCC
CCGCCCACCTCCACCCCTGAAAAGTGCCTCAGCGTAGCCTGCCTGGACAAGAATGAGCTCAGTGACCACT
TGGATGCTATGGACTCCAACCTGGATAACCTGCAGACCATGCTGAGCAGCCACGGCTTCAGCGTGGACAC
CAGTGCCCTGCTGGACCTGTTCAGCCCCTCGGTGACCGTGCCCGACATGAGCCTGCCTGACCTTGACAGC
AGCCTGGCCAGTATCCAAGAGCTCCTGTCTCCCCAGGAGCCCCCCAGGCCTCCCGAGGCAGAGAACAGCA
GCCCGGATTCAGGGAAGCAGCTGGTGCACTACACAGCGCAGCCGCTGTTCCTGCTGGACCCCGGCTCCGT
GGACACCGGGAGCAACGACCTGCCGGTGCTGTTTGAGCTGGGAGAGGGCTCCTACTTCTCCGAAGGGGAC
GGCTTCGCCGAGGACCCCACCATCTCCCTGCTGACAGGCTCGGAGCCTCCCAAAGCCAAGGACCCCACTG
TCTCCAAGCTTGGGCCCGAACAAAAACTCATCTCAGAAGAGGATCTGAATAGCGCCGTCGACCATCATCA
TCATCATCATTGAGTTTAAACGGTCTCCAGCTTAAGTTTAAACCGCTGATCAGCCTCGACTGTGCCTTCT
AGTTGCCAGCCATCTGTTGTTTGCCCCTCCCCCGTGCCTTCCTTGACCCTGGAAGGTGCCACTCCCACTG
TCCTTTCCTAATAAAATGAGGAAATTGCATCGCATTGTCTGAGTAGGTGTCATTCTATTCTGGGGGGTGG
GGTGGGGCAGGACAGCAAGGGGGAGGATTGGGAAGACAATAGCAGGCATGCTGGGGATGCGGTGGGCTCT
ATGGCTTCTGAGGCGGAAAGAACCAGCTGGGGCTCTAGGGGGTATCCCC
[124 nt withheld, positions 2710-2833]
C
[91 nt withheld, positions 2835-2925]
A
[49 nt withheld, positions 2927-2975]
CCTTTGACGTTGGAGTCCACGTTCTTT
[37 nt withheld, positions 3003-3039]
ACCCTATCTCGGTCTATTCTTTTGATTTATAAGGGATTTTGCCGATTTCGGCCTATTGGTTAAAAAATGA
GCTGATTTAACAAAAATTTAACGCGAATTAATTCTGTGGAATGTGTGTCAGTTAGGGTGTGGAAAGTCCC
CAGGCTCCCCAGCAGGCAGAAGTATGCAAAGCATGCATCTCAATTAGTCAGCAACCAGGTGTGGAAAGTC
CCCAGGCTCCCCAGCAGGCAGAAGTATGCAAAGCATGCATCTCAATTAGTCAGCAACCATAGTCCCGCCC
CTAACTCCGCCCATCCCGCCCCTAACTCCGCCCAGTTCCGCCCATTCTCCGCCCCATGGCTGACTAATTT
TTTTTATTTATGCAGAGGCCGAGGCCGCCTCTGCCTCTGAGCTATTCCAGAAGTAGTGAGGAGGCTTTTT
TGGAGGCCTAGGCTTTTGCAAAAAGCTCCCGGGAGCTTGTATATCCATTTTCGGATCTGATCAAGAGACA
GGATGAGGATCGTTTCGCATGATTGAACAAGATGGATTGCACGCAGGTTCTCCGGCCGCTTGGGTGGAGA
GGCTATTCGGCTATGACTGGGCACAACAGACAATCGGCTGCTCTGATGCCGCCGTGTTCCGGCTGTCAGC
GCAGGGGCGCCCGGTTCTTTTTGTCAAGACCGACCTGTCCGGTGCCCTGAATGAACTGCAGGACGAGGCA
GCGCGGCTATCGTGGCTGGCCACGACGGGCGTTCCTTGCGCAGCTGTGCTCGACGTTGTCACTGAAGCGG
GAAGGGACTGGCTGCTATTGGGCGAAGTGCCGGGGCAGGATCTCCTGTCATCTCACCTTGCTCCTGCCGA
GAAAGTATCCATCATGGCTGATGCAATGCGGCGGCTGCATACGCTTGATCCGGCTACCTGCCCATTCGAC
CACCAAGCGAAACATCGCATCGAGCGAGCACGTACTCGGATGGAAGCCGGTCTTGTCGATCAGGATGATC
TGGACGAAGAGCATCAGGGGCTCGCGCCAGCCGAACTGTTCGCCAGGCTCAAGGCGCGCATGCCCGACGG
CGAGGATCTCGTCGTGACCCATGGCGATGCCTGCTTGCCGAATATCATGGTGGAAAATGGCCGCTTTTCT
GGATTCATCGACTGTGGCCGGCTGGGTGTGGCGGACCGCTATCAGGACATAGCGTTGGCTACCCGTGATA
TTGCTGAAGAGCTTGGCGGCGAATGGGCTGACCGCTTCCTCGTGCTTTACGGTATCGCCGCTCCCGATTC
GCAGCGCATCGCCTTCTATCGCCTTCTTGACGAGTTCTTCTGAGCGGGACTCTGGGGTTCGAAATGACCG
ACCAAGCGACGCCCAACCTGCCATCACGAGATTTCGATTCCACCGCCGCCTTCTATGAAAGGTTGGGCTT
CGGAATCGTTTTCCGGGACGCCGGCTGGATGATCCTCCAGCGCGGGGATCTCATGCTGGAGTTCTTCGCC
CACCCCAACTTGTTTATTGCAGCTTATAATGGTTACAAATAAAGCAATAGCATCACAAATTTCACAAATA
AAGCATTTTTTTCACTGCATTCTAGTTGTGGTTTGTCCAAACTCATCAATGTATCTTATCATGTCTGTAT
ACCGTCGACCTCTAGCTAGAGCTTGGCGTAATCATGGTCATAGCTGTTTCCTGTGTGAAATTGTTATCCG
CTCACAATTCCACACAACATACGAGCCGGAAGCATAAAGTGTAAAGCCTGGGGTGCCTAATGAGTGAGCT
AACTCACATTAATTGCGTTGCGCTCACTGCCCGCTTTCCAGTCGGGAAACCTGTCGTGCCAGCTGCATTA
ATGAATCGGCCAACGCGCGGGGAGAGGCGGTTTGCGTATTGGGCGCTCTTCCGCTTCCTCGCTCACTGAC
TCGCTGCGCTCGGTCGTTCGGCTGCGGCGAGCGGTATCAGCTCACTCAAAGGCGGTAATACGGTTATCCA
CAGAATCAGGGGATAACGCAGGAAAGAACATGTGAGCAAAAGGCCAGCAAAAGGCCAGGAACCGTAAAAA
GGCCGCGTTGCTGGCGTTTTTCCATAGGCTCCGCCCCCCTGACGAGCATCACAAAAATCGACGCTCAAGT
CAGAGGTGGCGAAACCCGACAGGACTATAAAGATACCAGGCGTTTCCCCCTGGAAGCTCCCTCGTGCGCT
CTCCTGTTCCAACCCTGCCGCTTACCGGATACCTGTCCGCCTTTCTCCCTTCGGGAAGCGTGGCGCTTTC
TCATAGCTCACGCTGTAGGTATCTCAGTTCGGTGTAGGTCGTTCGCTCCAAGCTGGGCTGTGTGCACGAA
CCCCCCGTTCAGCCCGACCGCTGCGCCTTATCCGGTAACTATCGTCTTGAGTCCAACCCGGTAAGACACG
ACTTATCGCCACTGGCAGCAGCCACTGGTAACAGGATTAGCAGAGCGAGGTATGTAGGCGGTGCTACAGA
GTTCTTGAAGTGGTGGCCTAACTACGGCTACACTAGAAGAACAGTATTTGGTATCTGCGCTCTGCTGAAG
CCAGTTACCTTCGGAAAAAGAGTTGGTAGCTCTTGATCCGGCAAACAAACCACCGCTGGTAGCGGTGGTT
TTTTTGTTTGCAAGCAGCAGATTACGCGCAGAAAAAAAGGATCTCAAGAAGATCCTTTGATCTTTTCTAC
GGGGTCTGACGCTCAGTGGAACGAAAACTCACGTTAAGGGATTTTGGTCATGAGATTATCAAAAAGGATC
TTCACCTAGATCCTTTTAAATTAAAAATGAAGTTTTAAATCAATCTAAAGTATATATGAGTAAACTTGGT
CTGACAGTTACCAATGCTTAATCAGTGAGGCACCTATCTCAGCGATCTGTCTATTTCGTTCATCCATAGT
TGCCTGACTCCCCGTCGTGTAGATAACTACGATACGGGAGGGCTTACCATCTGGCCCCAGTGCTGCAATG
ATACCGCGAGACCCACGCTCACCGGCTCCAGATTTATCAGCAATAAACCAGCCAGCCGGAAGGGCCGAGC
GCAGAAGTGGTCCTGCAACTTTATCCGCCTCCATCCAGTCTATTAATTGTTGCCGGGAAGCTAGAGTAAG
TAGTTCGCCAGTTAATAGTTTGCGCAACGTTGTTGCCATTGCTACAGGCATCGTGGTGTCACGCTCGTCG
TTTGGTATGGCTTCATTCAGCTCCGGTTCCCAACGATCAAGGCGAGTTACATGATCCCCCATGTTGTGCA
AAAAAGCGGTTAGCTCCTTCGGTCCTCCGATCGTTGTCAGAAGTAAGTTGGCCGCAGTGTTATCACTCAT
GGTTATGGCAGCACTGCATAATTCTCTTACTGTCATGCCATCCGTAAGATGCTTTTCTGTGACTGGTGAG
TACTCAACCAAGTCATTCTGAGAATAGTGTATGCGGCGACCGAGTTGCTCTTGCCCGGCGTCAATACGGG
ATAATACCGCGCCACATAGCAGAACTTTAAAAGTGCTCATCATTGGAAAACGTTCTTCGGGGCGAAAACT
CTCAAGGATCTTACCGCTGTTGAGATCCAGTTCGATGTAACCCACTCGTGCACCCAACTGATCTTCAGCA
TCTTTTACTTTCACCAGCGTTTCTGGGTGAGCAAAAACAGGAAGGCAAAATGCCGCAAAAAAGGGAATAA
GGGCGACACGGAAATGTTGAATACTCATACTCTTCCTTTTTCAATATTATTGAAGCATTTATCAGGGTTA
TTGTCTCATGAGCGGATACATATTTGAATGTATTTAGAAAAATAAACAAATAGGGGTTCCGCGCACATTT
CCCCGAAAAGTGCCACCTGACGTCGACGGATCGGGAGATCTCCCGATCCCCTATGGTGCACTCTCAGTAC
AATCTGCTCTGATGCCGCATAGTTAAGCCAGTATCTGCTCCCTGCTTGTGTGTTGGAGGTCGCTGAGTAG
TGCGCGAGCAAAATTTAAGCTACAACAAGGCAAGGCTTGACCGACAATTGCATGAAGAATCTGCTTAGGG
TTAGGCGTTTTGCGCTGCTTCGCGATGTACGGGCCAGATATACGCGTT
Features (pLannotate 1.2.2; 21 found; start..end, strand, type, name):
      1..380     +  enhancer       CMV enhancer: human cytomegalovirus immediate early enhancer
    381..584     +  promoter       CMV promoter: human cytomegalovirus (CMV) immediate early promoter
    580..613     +  LTR            5' LTR (truncated) (fragment): truncated 5' long terminal repeat (LTR) from HIV-1
    629..647     +  promoter       T7 promoter: promoter for bacteriophage T7 RNA polymerase
    729..2315    +  CDS            HSF1: HSF1_HUMAN - Also known as HSTF1. Experimental evidence at protein level: Swiss-Prot protein existence level 1. (Microbial infection) Plays a role in latent human immunodeficiency virus (HIV-1) transcriptional reactivation. Binds to the HIV-1 long terminal repeat promoter (LTR) to reactivate viral transcription by recruiting cellular transcriptional elongation factors, such as CDK9, CCNT1 and EP300. From Homo sapiens (Human).
   2373..2390    +  CDS            capTEV™ (fragment): composite tag for in vivo biotinylation, TEV protease cleavage, and 6xHis tagging
   2440..2664    +  polyA_signal   bGH poly(A) signal: bovine growth hormone polyadenylation signal
   2668..2689    +  promoter       SV40 promoter (fragment): SV40 enhancer and early promoter
   2710..3138    +  rep_origin     f1 ori (sequence partly withheld): f1 bacteriophage origin of replication; arrow indicates direction of (+) strand synthesis
   3152..3481    +  promoter       SV40 promoter: SV40 enhancer and early promoter
   3548..4339    +  CDS            neo: KKA2_KLEPN - Also known as kan, nptII. Experimental evidence at protein level: Swiss-Prot protein existence level 1. Resistance to kanamycin, neomycin, paromomycin, ribostamycin, butirosin and gentamicin B. From Klebsiella pneumoniae.
   4363..4521    +  CDS            ble (fragment): BLE_KLEPN - Experimental evidence at protein level: Swiss-Prot protein existence level 1. Binding protein with a strong affinity to the bleomycin family of antibiotics. Binds to CL990; an antimitotic-antibiotic compound. From Klebsiella pneumoniae.
   4516..4637    +  polyA_signal   SV40 poly(A) signal: SV40 polyadenylation signal
   4710..4726    -  protein_bind   lac operator: The lac repressor binds to the lac operator to inhibit transcription in E. coli. This inhibition can be relieved by adding lactose or isopropyl-β-D-thiogalactopyranoside (IPTG). lac repressor encoded by lacI
   4734..4764    -  promoter       lac promoter: promoter for the E. coli lac operon
   4779..4800    -  protein_bind   CAP binding site: CAP binding activates transcription in the presence of cAMP. E. coli catabolite activator protein
   4813..4905    -  CDS            lacI (fragment): lac repressor; lacI; The lac repressor binds to the lac operator to inhibit transcription in E. coli. This inhibition can be relieved by adding lactose or isopropyl-β-D-thiogalactopyranoside (IPTG).
   5088..5676    -  rep_origin     ori: high-copy-number ColE1/pMB1/pBR322/pUC origin of replication
   5847..6707    -  CDS            AmpR: β-lactamase; bla; confers resistance to ampicillin, carbenicillin, and related antibiotics
   6708..6812    -  promoter       AmpR promoter: bla
   6871..6923    -  misc_feature   bom (fragment): basis of mobility region from pBR322
