[The description below was written by a language model from this plasmid's Addgene catalogue record and pLannotate feature annotations shown in this document.]
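Description:
hHSF1 RNAi resistant is a mammalian expression plasmid built on the Invitrogen pcDNA3.1/myc-His(-) A backbone, carrying the human heat shock factor 1 (HSF1) coding sequence cloned between the EcoRI and HindIII sites. The insert contains silent mutations that make the transcript refractory to RNAi without changing the encoded amino acid sequence. Transcription is driven by the human cytomegalovirus immediate early enhancer and promoter and terminated by the bovine growth hormone polyadenylation signal. A T7 promoter upstream of the insert would also allow in vitro transcription. The catalogue lists C-terminal myc and 6xHis tags supplied by the backbone. The automated annotation places only a short hexahistidine-type match (labelled as a capTEV fragment) downstream of the HSF1 reading frame and does not call the myc epitope separately.

The plasmid is propagated in E. coli through a high-copy ColE1/pUC-type origin under ampicillin selection (AmpR with its bla promoter), and an f1 origin is also present. For selection in mammalian cells, an SV40 early promoter drives the neomycin phosphotransferase gene, followed by an SV40 polyadenylation signal, allowing G418 selection of stable transfectants. Other small annotated hits, such as the truncated HIV-1 LTR fragment, the ble fragment and the lac promoter/operator and lacI remnants, are short matches that appear to be backbone remnants rather than functional payload. The two 7,077-nt sequence records, depositor-supplied and sequencing-derived, show the same set of features and differ only in their numbering start point. The construct is intended for rescue experiments, re-expressing HSF1 in cells where the endogenous gene has been knocked down with the depositor's companion HSF1 shRNA vector.
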