Addgene plasmid #118347: hHSF1 RNAi resistant
Purpose: This plasmid expresses RNAi resistance version of hHSF1 to use for rescue experiments with HSF1 shRNA vector (plasmid #118345).
Depositing lab: Lea Sistonen. Depositing organization: Abo Akademi University. Publication: Heat shock factor 2 (HSF2) contributes to inducible expression of hsp genes through interplay with HSF1. Ostling P, Bjork JK, Roos-Mattjus P, Mezger V, Sistonen L. J Biol Chem. 2007 Mar 9;282(10):7077-86. doi: 10.1074/jbc.M607556200. Epub 2007 Jan 9. PubMed 17213196.
Backbone
  Vector backbone: pcDNA3.1/myc-His(-) A
  Backbone manufacturer: Invitrogen
  Backbone size w/o insert (bp): 5522
  Vector type: Mammalian Expression
  Selectable markers: Neomycin (select with G418)
Growth in bacteria
  Bacterial resistance: Ampicillin, 100 μg/mL
  Growth temperature: 37°C
  Growth strain: DH5alpha
  Copy number: High Copy
Gene/Insert
  Gene/Insert name: hHSF1
  Species: H. sapiens (human)
  Mutation: RNAi resistance mutations (does not change amino acid sequence)
  Entrez Gene: HSF1 (a.k.a. HSTF1)
  Tag / fusion protein: myc and 6xHIS (C terminal on backbone)
  Cloning method: Restriction Enzyme; 5′ cloning site EcoRI (unknown if destroyed); 3′ cloning site HindIII (unknown if destroyed)
Terms and licenses: Academic/Nonprofit Terms; Industry Terms: Not Available to Industry
How to cite: hHSF1 RNAi resistant was a gift from Lea Sistonen (Addgene plasmid # 118347 ; http://n2t.net/addgene:118347 ; RRID:Addgene_118347)
